>Addgene plasmid #144280 | TFORF1231 | addgene full sequence | sequence record 404147 | Addgene NGS Result
TTAATGTAGTCTTATGCAATACTCTTGTAGTCTTGCAACATGGTAACGATGAGTTAGCAACATGCCTTAC
AAGGAGAGAAAAAGCACCGTGCATGCCGATTGGTGGAAGTAAGGTGGTACGATCGTGCCTTATTAGGAAG
GCAACAGACGGGTCTGACATGGATTGGACGAACCACTGAATTGCCGCATTGCAGAGATATTGTATTTAAG
TGCCTAGCTCGATACATAAACGGGTCTCTCTGGTTAGACCAGATCTGAGCCTGGGAGCTCTCTGGCTAAC
TAGGGAACCCACTGCTTAAGCCTCAATAAAGCTTGCCTTGAGTGCTTCAAGTAGTGTGTGCCCGTCTGTT
GTGTGACTCTGGTAACTAGAGATCCCTCAGACCCTTTTAGTCAGTGTGGAAAATCTCTAGCAGTGGCGCC
CGAACAGGGACTTGAAAGCGAAAGGGAAACCAGAGGAGCTCTCTCGACGCAGGACTCGGCTTGCTGAAGC
GCGCACGGCAAGAGGCGAGGGGCGGCGACTGGTGAGTACGCCAAAAATTTTGACTAGCGGAGGCTAGAAG
GAGAGAGATGGGTGCGAGAGCGTCAGTATTAAGCGGGGGAGAATTAGATCGCGATGGGAAAAAATTCGGT
TAAGGCCAGGGGGAAAGAAAAAATATAAATTAAAACATATAGTATGGGCAAGCAGGGAGCTAGAACGATT
CGCAGTTAATCCTGGCCTGTTAGAAACATCAGAAGGCTGTAGACAAATACTGGGACAGCTACAACCATCC
CTTCAGACAGGATCAGAAGAACTTAGATCATTATATAATACAGTAGCAACCCTCTATTGTGTGCATCAAA
GGATAGAGATAAAAGACACCAAGGAAGCTTTAGACAAGATAGAGGAAGAGCAAAACAAAAGTAAGACCAC
CGCACAGCAAGCGGCCGCTGATCTTCAGACCTGGAGGAGGAGATATGAGGGACAATTGGAGAAGTGAATT
ATATAAATATAAAGTAGTAAAAATTGAACCATTAGGAGTAGCACCCACCAAGGCAAAGAGAAGAGTGGTG
CAGAGAGAAAAAAGAGCAGTGGGAATAGGAGCTTTGTTCCTTGGGTTCTTGGGAGCAGCAGGAAGCACTA
TGGGCGCAGCGTCAATGACGCTGACGGTACAGGCCAGACAATTATTGTCTGGTATAGTGCAGCAGCAGAA
CAATTTGCTGAGGGCTATTGAGGCGCAACAGCATCTGTTGCAACTCACAGTCTGGGGCATCAAGCAGCTC
CAGGCAAGAATCCTGGCTGTGGAAAGATACCTAAAGGATCAACAGCTCCTGGGGATTTGGGGTTGCTCTG
GAAAACTCATTTGCACCACTGCTGTGCCTTGGAATGCTAGTTGGAGTAATAAATCTCTGGAACAGATTTG
GAATCACACGACCTGGATGGAGTGGGACAGAGAAATTAACAATTACACAAGCTTAATACACTCCTTAATT
GAAGAATCGCAAAACCAGCAAGAAAAGAATGAACAAGAATTATTGGAATTAGATAAATGGGCAAGTTTGT
GGAATTGGTTTAACATAACAAATTGGCTGTGGTATATAAAATTATTCATAATGATAGTAGGAGGCTTGGT
AGGTTTAAGAATAGTTTTTGCTGTACTTTCTATAGTGAATAGAGTTAGGCAGGGATATTCACCATTATCG
TTTCAGACCCACCTCCCAACCCCGAGGGGACCCATGCATTGCATCTCAATTAGTCAGCAACCAGGTGTGG
AAAGTCCCCAGGCTCCCCAGCAGGCAGAAGTATGCAAAGCATGCGTCTCAATTAGTCAGCAACCATAGTC
CCGCCCCTAACTCCGCCCATCCCGCCCCTAACTCCGCCCAGTTCCGCCCATTCTCCGCCCCATGGCTGAC
TAATTTTTTTTATTTATGCAGAGGCCGAGGCCGCCTCGGCCTCTGAGCTATTCCAGAAGTAGTGAGGAGG
CTTTTTTGGAGGCCTAGGCTTTTGCAAAAAGCTTTCTAGAGGTACCACCGGAGCTTACCATGACCGAGTA
CAAGCCCACGGTGCGCCTCGCCACCCGCGACGACGTCCCCAGGGCCGTACGCACCCTCGCCGCCGCGTTC
GCCGACTACCCCGCCACGCGCCACACCGTCGATCCGGACCGCCACATCGAGCGGGTCACCGAGCTGCAAG
AACTCTTCCTCACGCGCGTCGGGCTCGACATCGGCAAGGTGTGGGTCGCGGACGACGGCGCCGCCGTGGC
GGTCTGGACCACGCCGGAGAGCGTCGAAGCGGGGGCGGTGTTCGCCGAGATCGGCCCGCGCATGGCCGAG
TTGAGCGGTTCCCGGCTGGCCGCGCAGCAACAGATGGAAGGCCTCCTGGCGCCGCACCGGCCCAAGGAGC
CCGCGTGGTTCCTGGCCACCGTCGGCGTCTCGCCCGACCACCAGGGCAAGGGTCTGGGCAGCGCCGTCGT
GCTCCCCGGAGTGGAGGCGGCCGAGCGCGCCGGGGTGCCCGCCTTCCTGGAGACCTCCGCGCCCCGCAAC
CTCCCCTTCTACGAGCGGCTCGGCTTCACCGTCACCGCCGACGTCGAGGTGCCCGAAGGACCGCGCACCT
GGTGCATGACCCGCAAGCCCGGTGCCAGTTAACGAATTCTAGATCTTGAGACAAATGGCAGTATTCATCC
ACAATTTTAAAAGAAAAGGGGGGATTGGGGGGTACAGTGCAGGGGAAAGAATAGTAGACATAATAGCAAC
AGACATACAAACTAAAGAATTACAAAAACAAATTACAAAAATTCAAAATTTTCGGGTTTATTACAGGGAC
AGCAGAGATCCACTTTGGCGCCGGCTCGAGGCCTGCAGGTGCAAAGATGGATAAAGTTTTAAACAGAGAG
GAATCTTTGCAGCTAATGGACCTTCTAGGTCTTGAAAGGAGTGGGAATTGGCTCCGGTGCCCGTCAGTGG
GCAGAGCGCACATCGCCCACAGTCCCCGAGAAGTTGGGGGGAGGGGTCGGCAATTGAACCGGTGCCTAGA
GAAGGTGGCGCGGGGTAAACTGGGAAAGTGATGTCGTGTACTGGCTCCGCCTTTTTCCCGAGGGTGGGGG
AGAACCGTATATAAGTGCAGTAGTCGCCGTGAACGTTCTTTTTCGCAACGGGTTTGCCGCCAGAACACAG
GTAAGTGCCGTGTGTGGTTCCCGCGGGCCTGGCCTCTTTACGGGTTATGGCCCTTGCGTGCCTTGAATTA
CTTCCACCTGGCTGCAGTACGTGATTCTTGATCCCGAGCTTCGGGTTGGAAGTGGGTGGGAGAGTTCGAG
GCCTTGCGCTTAAGGAGCCCCTTCGCCTCGTGCTTGAGTTGAGGCCTGGCCTGGGCGCTGGGGCCGCCGC
GTGCGAATCTGGTGGCACCTTCGCGCCTGTCTCGCTGCTTTCGATAAGTCTCTAGCCATTTAAAATTTTT
GATGACCTGCTGCGACGCTTTTTTTCTGGCAAGATAGTCTTGTAAATGCGGGCCAAGATCTGCACACTGG
TATTTCGGTTTTTGGGGCCGCGGGCGGCGACGGGGCCCGTGCGTCCCAGCGCACATGTTCGGCGAGGCGG
GGCCTGCGAGCGCGGCCACCGAGAATCGGACGGGGGTAGTCTCAAGCTGGCCGGCCTGCTCTGGTGCCTG
GCCTCGCGCCGCCGTGTATCGCCCCGCCCTGGGCGGCAAGGCTGGCCCGGTCGGCACCAGTTGCGTGAGC
GGAAAGATGGCCGCTTCCCGGCCCTGCTGCAGGGAGCTCAAAATGGAGGACGCGGCGCTCGGGAGAGCGG
GCGGGTGAGTCACCCACACAAAGGAAAAGGGCCTTTCCGTCCTCAGCCGTCGCTTCATGTGACTCCACGG
AGTACCGGGCGCCGTCCAGGCACCTCGATTAGTTCTCGAGCTTTTGGAGTACGTCGTCTTTAGGTTGGGG
GGAGGGGTTTTATGCGATGGAGTTTCCCCACACTGAGTGGGTGGAGACTGAAGTTAGGCCAGCTTGGCAC
TTGATGTAATTCTCCTTGGAATTTGCCCTTTTTGAGTTTGGATCTTGGTTCATTCTCAAGCCTCAGACAG
TGGTTCAAAGTTTTTTTCTTCCATTTCAGGTGTCGTGAGGCTAGCACCGCCACCATGGACAGCTTCGACT
TAGCCCTGCTCCAGGAATGGGACCTCGAGTCACTGTGTGTCTATGAACCAGATAGAAATGCATTACGGAG
GAAAGAACGAGAAAGAAGAAATCAAGAAACTCAACAGGATGATGGCACGTTTAATTCTAGTTACTCTCTC
TTCAGTGAGCCCTACAAGACTAACAAGGGGGATGAACTCTCCAACCGGATCCAGAACACTTTAGGCAATT
ATGATGAAATGAAAGACTTTTTAACTGATAGATCCAATCAGAGTCATCTCGTTGGAGTTCCCAAACCTGG
GGTTCCTCAGACTCCTGTGAACAAGATCGATGAACATTTTGTTGCAGATTCAAGAGCCCAGAACCAGCCC
TCGTCTATCTGTAGCACTACAACTTCCACACCAGCAGCTGTCCCCGTGCAGCAGAGTAAGAGAGGCACTA
TGGGCTGGCAGAAGGCTGGGCACCCACCCTCTGACGGCCAACAGAGAGCAACACAACAGGGCTCTCTCAG
GACCTTGCTTGGAGATGGTGTTGGCAGACAGCAGCCTCGGGCCAAACAAGTGTGCAATGTGGAGGTGGGC
CTTCAGACCCAGGAGAGGCCACCTGCCATGGCGGCCAAGCACAGCAGCAGCGGACACTGTGTTCAGAACT
TTCCTCCATCCCTAGCTTCAAAACCCAGCCTGGTCCAGCAGAAACCGACCGCGTATGTGAGGCCAATGGA
CGGCCAAGATCAGGCCCCTGATGAGTCTCCTAAGCTGAAGTCGTCTTCGGAAACCAGCGTGCACTGCACA
TCATACAGGGGAGTCCCTGCCAGCAAGCCGGAGCCTGCCAGAGCCAAGGCCAAGCTCTCCAAGTTCAGCA
TCCCCAAGCAGGGGGAGGAGAGTAGATCTGGAGAAACCAACAGCTGTGTTGAAGAAATAATCCGGGAGAT
GACCTGGCTTCCACCACTTTCTGCTATTCAAGCACCTGGCAAAGTGGAACCAACCAAATTTCCATTTCCA
AATAAGGACTCTCAGCTTGTATCCTCTGGACACAATAATCCAAAGAAAGGTGATGCAGAGCCAGAGAGTC
CAGACAATGGCACATCGAATACATCAATGCTGGAAGATGACCTTAAGCTAAGCAGTGATGAAGAGGAGAA
TGAACAGCAGGCAGCTCAGAGAACGGCTCTCCGCGCTCTCTCTGACAGCGCCGTGGTCCAGCAGCCCAAC
TGCAGAACCTCGGTGCCTTCCAGCAAGGGCAGCAGCAGCAGCAGCAGCAGCGGCAGCAGCAGCTCCTCCA
GCGACTCAGAGAGCAGCTCCGGATCTGACTCGGAGACCGAGAGCAGCTCCAGCGAGAGTGAGGGCAGCAA
GCCCCCCCACTTCTCCAGCCCCGAGGCTGAACCGGCATCCTCTAACAAGTGGCAGCTGGATAAATGGCTA
AACAAAGTTAATCCCCACAAGCCTCCTATTCTGATCCAAAATGAAAGCCACGGGTCAGAGAGCAATCAGT
ACTACAACCCGGTGAAAGAGGACGTCCAGGACTGTGGGAAAGTCCCCGACGTTTGCCAGCCCAGCCTGAG
AGAGAAGGAGATCAAGAGCACTTGCAAGGAGGAGCAAAGGCCAAGGACAGCCAACAAGGCCCCTGGGAGT
AAAGGCGTGAAGCAGAAGTCCCCGCCCGCGGCCGTGGCCGTGGCGGTGAGCGCAGCCGCCCCGCCACCCG
CAGTGCCCTGTGCGCCCGCGGAGAACGCGCCCGCGCCTGCCCGGAGGTCCGCGGGCAAGAAGCCCACCAG
GCGCACCGAGAGGACCTCAGCCGGGGACGGCGCCAACTGCCACCGGCCCGAGGAGCCCGCGGCCGCGGAC
GCGCTGGGGACGAGCGTGGTGGTCCCCCCGGAGCCCACCAAAACCAGGCCCTGTGGCAACAACAGAGCGA
GCCACCGCAAGGAGCTGCGCTCCTCCGTGACCTGCGAGAAGCGCCGCACGCGGGGGCTAAGCAGGATCGT
CCCCAAATCCAAGGAGTTCATTGAGACAGAGTCGTCATCTTCATCCTCCTCCTCGGACTCCGACCTGGAG
TCCGAGCAGGAGGAGTACCCTCTGTCCAAAGCACAGACCGTGGCTGCCTCTGCCTCCTCCGGGAATGATC
AGAGGCTGAAGGAGGCCGCTGCCAACGGGGGCAGTGGTCCTAGGGCCCCTGTAGGCTCCATCAACGCCAG
GACCACCAGTGACATCGCCAAGGAGCTGGAGGAGCAGTTCTACACACTGGTCCCCTTTGGCCGGAACGAA
CTTCTCTCCCCTCTAAAGGACAGTGATGAGATCAGGTCTCTCTGGGTCAAAATCGACCTGACCCTCCTGT
CCAGGATCCCAGAACACCTGCCCCAGGAGCCAGGGGTATTGAGCGCCCCTGCCACCAAGGACTCTGAGAG
CGCACCGCCCAGCCACACCTCGGACACACCTGCAGAAAAGGCTTTGCCAAAATCCAAGAGGAAACGCAAG
TGTGACAACGAAGACGACTACAGGGAGATCAAGAAGTCCCAGGGAGAGAAAGACAGCTCTTCAAGACTGG
CCACCTCCACCAGTAATACTTTGTCTGCAAACCACTGCAACATGAACATCAACAGTGTGGCAATACCAAT
AAATAAAAATGAAAAAATGCTTCGGTCGCCCATCTCACCCCTCTCTGATGCATCTAAACACAAATACACC
AGCGAGGACTTAACTTCTTCCAGCCGACCTAATGGCAACAGTTTGTTTACTTCAGCCTCTTCCAGCAAAA
AGCCTAAGGCCGACAGCCAGCTGCAGCCTCACGGCGGAGACCTCACGAAAGCAGCTCACAACAATTCTGA
AAACATTCCCCTCCACAAGTCACGGCCGCAGACGAAGCCGTGGTCTCCAGGCTCCAACGGCCACAGGGAC
TGCAAGAGGCAGAAACTTGTCTTCGATGATATGCCTCGCAGTGCCGATTATTTTATGCAAGAAGCTAAAC
GAATGAAGCATAAAGCAGATGCAATGGTGGAAAAGTTTGGAAAGGCTTTGAACTATGCTGAAGCAGCATT
GTCGTTTATCGAGTGTGGAAATGCAATGGAACAAGGCCCCATGGAATCCAAATCTCCTTATACGATGTAT
TCAGAAACAGTAGAGCTCATCAGGTATGCTATGAGACTAAAAACCCACTCAGGCCCCAATGCCACACCAG
AAGACAAACAACTGGCTGCATTATGTTACCGATGCCTGGCCCTCCTGTACTGGCGGATGTTTCGACTCAA
AAGGGACCACGCTGTAAAGTATTCAAAAGCACTAATCGACTATTTCAAGAACTCATCTAAAGCCGCCCAA
GCCCCATCTCCGTGGGGGGCCAGTGGAAAGAGCACTGGAACCCCATCCCCCATGTCTCCCAACCCCTCTC
CCGCCAGCTCCGTGGGGTCTCAGGGCAGCCTCTCCAACGCCAGCGCCCTGTCCCCGTCGACCATCGTCAG
CATCCCACAGCGCATCCACCAGATGGCGGCCAACCACGTCAGCATCACCAACAGCATCCTGCACAGCTAC
GACTACTGGGAGATGGCCGACAACCTGGCCAAGGAAAACCGAGAATTCTTCAACGACCTGGATCTGCTCA
TGGGGCCGGTCACCCTGCACAGCAGCATGGAGCACCTGGTCCAGTACTCCCAACAGGGCCTGCACTGGCT
GCGGAACAGCGCCCACCTGTCATAGTAATGAACTAGTCCGTAACTTGAAAGTATTTCGATTTCTTGGCTT
TATATATCTTGTGGAAAGGACGACACGCGACAATGTGCCAAACATCGACGCGTTAAGTCGACAATCAACC
TCTGGATTACAAAATTTGTGAAAGATTGACTGGTATTCTTAACTATGTTGCTCCTTTTACGCTATGTGGA
TACGCTGCTTTAATGCCTTTGTATCATGCTATTGCTTCCCGTATGGCTTTCATTTTCTCCTCCTTGTATA
AATCCTGGTTGCTGTCTCTTTATGAGGAGTTGTGGCCCGTTGTCAGGCAACGTGGCGTGGTGTGCACTGT
GTTTGCTGACGCAACCCCCACTGGTTGGGGCATTGCCACCACCTGTCAGCTCCTTTCCGGGACTTTCGCT
TTCCCCCTCCCTATTGCCACGGCGGAACTCATCGCCGCCTGCCTTGCCCGCTGCTGGACAGGGGCTCGGC
TGTTGGGCACTGACAATTCCGTGGTGTTGTCGGGGAAATCATCGTCCTTTCCTTGGCTGCTCGCCTGTGT
TGCCACCTGGATTCTGCGCGGGACGTCCTTCTGCTACGTCCCTTCGGCCCTCAATCCAGCGGACCTTCCT
TCCCGCGGCCTGCTGCCGGCTCTGCGGCCTCTTCCGCGTCTTCGCCTTCGCCCTCAGACGAGTCGGATCT
CCCTTTGGGCCGCCTCCCCGCGTCGACTTTAAGACCAATGACTTACAAGGCAGCTGTAGATCTTAGCCAC
TTTTTAAAAGAAAAGGGGGGACTGGAAGGGCTAATTCACTCCCAACGAAGACAAGATCTGCTTTTTGCTT
GTACTGGGTCTCTCTGGTTAGACCAGATCTGAGCCTGGGAGCTCTCTGGCTAACTAGGGAACCCACTGCT
TAAGCCTCAATAAAGCTTGCCTTGAGTGCTTCAAGTAGTGTGTGCCCGTCTGTTGTGTGACTCTGGTAAC
TAGAGATCCCTCAGACCCTTTTAGTCAGTGTGGAAAATCTCTAGCAGTACGTATAGTAGTTCATGTCATC
TTATTATTCAGTATTTATAACTTGCAAAGAAATGAATATCAGAGAGTGAGAGGAACTTGTTTATTGCAGC
TTATAATGGTTACAAATAAAGCAATAGCATCACAAATTTCACAAATAAAGCATTTTTTTCACTGCATTCT
AGTTGTGGTTTGTCCAAACTCATCAATGTATCTTATCATGTCTGGCTCTAGCTATCCCGCCCCTAACTCC
GCCCATCCCGCCCCTAACTCCGCCCAGTTCCGCCCATTCTCCGCCCCATGGCTGACTAATTTTTTTTATT
TATGCAGAGGCCGAGGCCGCCTCGGCCTCTGAGCTATTCCAGAAGTAGTGAGGAGGCTTTTTTGGAGGCC
TAGGGACGTACCCAATTCGCCCTATAGTGAGTCGTATTACGCGCGCTCACTGGCCGTCGTTTTACAACGT
CGTGACTGGGAAAACCCTGGCGTTACCCAACTTAATCGCCTTGCAGCACATCCCCCTTTCGCCAGCTGGC
GTAATAGCGAAGAGGCCCGCACCGATCGCCCTTCCCAACAGTTGCGCAGCCTGAATGGCGAATGGG
[124 nt withheld, positions 9377-9500]
C
[91 nt withheld, positions 9502-9592]
A
[49 nt withheld, positions 9594-9642]
CCTTTGACGTTGGAGTCCACGTTCTTT
[37 nt withheld, positions 9670-9706]
ACCCTATCTCGGTCTATTCTTTTGATTTATAAGGGATTTTGCCGATTTCGGCCTATTGGTTAAAAAATGA
GCTGATTTAACAAAAATTTAACGCGAATTTTAACAAAATATTAACGCTTACAATTTAGGTGGCACTTTTC
GGGGAAATGTGCGCGGAACCCCTATTTGTTTATTTTTCTAAATACATTCAAATATGTATCCGCTCATGAG
ACAATAACCCTGATAAATGCTTCAATAATATTGAAAAAGGAAGAGTATGAGTATTCAACATTTCCGTGTC
GCCCTTATTCCCTTTTTTGCGGCATTTTGCCTTCCTGTTTTTGCTCACCCAGAAACGCTGGTGAAAGTAA
AAGATGCTGAAGATCAGTTGGGTGCACGAGTGGGTTACATCGAACTGGATCTCAACAGCGGTAAGATCCT
TGAGAGTTTTCGCCCCGAAGAACGTTTTCCAATGATGAGCACTTTTAAAGTTCTGCTATGTGGCGCGGTA
TTATCCCGTATTGACGCCGGGCAAGAGCAACTCGGTCGCCGCATACACTATTCTCAGAATGACTTGGTTG
AGTACTCACCAGTCACAGAAAAGCATCTTACGGATGGCATGACAGTAAGAGAATTATGCAGTGCTGCCAT
AACCATGAGTGATAACACTGCGGCCAACTTACTTCTGACAACGATCGGAGGACCGAAGGAGCTAACCGCT
TTTTTGCACAACATGGGGGATCATGTAACTCGCCTTGATCGTTGGGAACCGGAGCTGAATGAAGCCATAC
CAAACGACGAGCGTGACACCACGATGCCTGTAGCAATGGCAACAACGTTGCGCAAACTATTAACTGGCGA
ACTACTTACTCTAGCTTCCCGGCAACAATTAATAGACTGGATGGAGGCGGATAAAGTTGCAGGACCACTT
CTGCGCTCGGCCCTTCCGGCTGGCTGGTTTATTGCTGATAAATCTGGAGCCGGTGAGCGTGGGTCTCGCG
GTATCATTGCAGCACTGGGGCCAGATGGTAAGCCCTCCCGTATCGTAGTTATCTACACGACGGGGAGTCA
GGCAACTATGGATGAACGAAATAGACAGATCGCTGAGATAGGTGCCTCACTGATTAAGCATTGGTAACTG
TCAGACCAAGTTTACTCATATATACTTTAGATTGATTTAAAACTTCATTTTTAATTTAAAAGGATCTAGG
TGAAGATCCTTTTTGATAATCTCATGACCAAAATCCCTTAACGTGAGTTTTCGTTCCACTGAGCGTCAGA
CCCCGTAGAAAAGATCAAAGGATCTTCTTGAGATCCTTTTTTTCTGCGCGTAATCTGCTGCTTGCAAACA
AAAAAACCACCGCTACCAGCGGTGGTTTGTTTGCCGGATCAAGAGCTACCAACTCTTTTTCCGAAGGTAA
CTGGCTTCAGCAGAGCGCAGATACCAAATACTGTTCTTCTAGTGTAGCCGTAGTTAGGCCACCACTTCAA
GAACTCTGTAGCACCGCCTACATACCTCGCTCTGCTAATCCTGTTACCAGTGGCTGCTGCCAGTGGCGAT
AAGTCGTGTCTTACCGGGTTGGACTCAAGACGATAGTTACCGGATAAGGCGCAGCGGTCGGGCTGAACGG
GGGGTTCGTGCACACAGCCCAGCTTGGAGCGAACGACCTACACCGAACTGAGATACCTACAGCGTGAGCT
ATGAGAAAGCGCCACGCTTCCCGAAGGGAGAAAGGCGGACAGGTATCCGGTAAGCGGCAGGGTCGGAACA
GGAGAGCGCACGAGGGAGCTTCCAGGGGGAAACGCCTGGTATCTTTATAGTCCTGTCGGGTTTCGCCACC
TCTGACTTGAGCGTCGATTTTTGTGATGCTCGTCAGGGGGGCGGAGCCTATGGAAAAACGCCAGCAACGC
GGCCTTTTTACGGTTCCTGGCCTTTTGCTGGCCTTTTGCTCACATGTTCTTTCCTGCGTTATCCCCTGAT
TCTGTGGATAACCGTATTACCGCCTTTGAGTGAGCTGATACCGCTCGCCGCAGCCGAACGACCGAGCGCA
GCGAGTCAGTGAGCGAGGAAGCGGAAGAGCGCCCAATACGCAAACCGCCTCTCCCCGCGCGTTGGCCGAT
TCATTAATGCAGCTGGCACGACAGGTTTCCCGACTGGAAAGCGGGCAGTGAGCGCAACGCAATTAATGTG
AGTTAGCTCACTCATTAGGCACCCCAGGCTTTACACTTTATGCTTCCGGCTCGTATGTTGTGTGGAATTG
TGAGCGGATAACAATTTCACACAGGAAACAGCTATGACCATGATTACGCCAAGCGCGCAATTAACCCTCA
CTAAAGGGAACAAAAGCTGGAGCTGCAAGC
Features (pLannotate 1.2.2; 31 found; start..end, strand, type, name):
      5..231     +  promoter       RSV promoter: Rous sarcoma virus enhancer/promoter
    232..412     +  LTR            5' LTR (truncated): truncated 5' long terminal repeat (LTR) from HIV-1
    459..584     +  misc_feature   HIV-1 Ψ: packaging signal of human immunodeficiency virus type 1
    568..931     +  CDS            HIV-1 gag (fragment): gag protein from human immunodeficiency virus 1; gag
   1077..1310    +  misc_feature   RRE: The Rev response element (RRE) of HIV-1 allows for Rev-dependent mRNA export from the nucleus to the cytoplasm.
   1687..1713    +  CDS            Rev (fragment): human immunodeficiency virus 1 (HIV-1) Rev protein; rev; enhances nuclear export of unspliced and incompletely spliced viral mRNAs
   1720..1743    +  promoter       SV40 promoter (fragment): SV40 early promoter
   1744..1815    +  promoter       SV40 promoter (fragment): SV40 enhancer and early promoter
   1839..1974    +  rep_origin     SV40 ori: SV40 origin of replication
   2020..2616    +  CDS            PuroR (fragment): puromycin N-acetyltransferase; pac from Streptomyces; confers resistance to puromycin
   2665..2782    +  misc_feature   cPPT/CTS: central polypurine tract and central termination sequence of HIV-1
   2847..2913    +  CDS            small t antigen (fragment): SV40 (simian virus 40) small t antigen
   2920..4098    +  promoter       EF-1α promoter: strong constitutive promoter for human elongation factor EF-1α
   4115..7792    +  CDS            AFF3: AFF3_HUMAN - Also known as LAF4. Experimental evidence at protein level: Swiss-Prot protein existence level 1. Putative transcription activator that may function in lymphoid development and oncogenesis. Binds, in vitro, to double- stranded DNA. From Homo sapiens (Human).
   7808..7861    +  promoter       U6 promoter (fragment): RNA polymerase III promoter for human U6 snRNA
   7903..8491    +  misc_feature   WPRE: woodchuck hepatitis virus posttranscriptional regulatory element
   8542..8561    +  misc_feature   cPPT/CTS (fragment): central polypurine tract and central termination sequence of HIV-1
   8563..8796    +  LTR            3' LTR (ΔU3): self-inactivating 3' long terminal repeat (LTR) from HIV-1
   8874..8995    +  polyA_signal   SV40 poly(A) signal: SV40 polyadenylation signal
   9035..9170    +  rep_origin     SV40 ori: SV40 origin of replication
   9191..9209    -  promoter       T7 promoter: promoter for bacteriophage T7 RNA polymerase
   9217..9372    +  CDS            lacZα (fragment): LacZα fragment of β-galactosidase; lacZ fragment
   9377..9805    +  rep_origin     f1 ori (sequence partly withheld): f1 bacteriophage origin of replication; arrow indicates direction of (+) strand synthesis
   9858..9962    +  promoter       AmpR promoter: bla
   9963..10823   +  CDS            AmpR: β-lactamase; bla; confers resistance to ampicillin, carbenicillin, and related antibiotics
  10994..11582   +  rep_origin     ori: high-copy-number ColE1/pMB1/pBR322/pUC origin of replication
  11765..11857   +  CDS            lacI (fragment): lac repressor; lacI; The lac repressor binds to the lac operator to inhibit transcription in E. coli. This inhibition can be relieved by adding lactose or isopropyl-β-D-thiogalactopyranoside (IPTG).
  11870..11891   +  protein_bind   CAP binding site: CAP binding activates transcription in the presence of cAMP. E. coli catabolite activator protein
  11906..11936   +  promoter       lac promoter: promoter for the E. coli lac operon
  11940..11962   +  protein_bind   lac operator (fragment): The lac repressor binds to the lac operator to inhibit transcription in E. coli. This inhibition can be relieved by adding lactose or isopropyl-β-D-thiogalactopyranoside (IPTG). lac repressor encoded by lacI
  12005..12023   +  promoter       T3 promoter: promoter for bacteriophage T3 RNA polymerase
