[The description below was written by a language model from this plasmid's Addgene catalogue record and pLannotate feature annotations shown in this document.]
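Description:
TFORF1231 is a lentiviral mammalian expression plasmid built on the pLX_TRC317 backbone, one member of a barcoded transcription factor ORF collection. It carries the human AFF3 open reading frame (also known as LAF4), a putative transcriptional activator linked to lymphoid development and oncogenesis. In bacteria the roughly 12 kb plasmid is maintained at high copy through a ColE1/pUC-type origin with ampicillin selection via β-lactamase. An f1 origin and remnants of lac and T7/T3 promoter sequence are also present in the backbone. The record warns that the plasmid can recombine during propagation, a common concern with LTR-containing vectors.

The viral portion has a third-generation, self-inactivating layout. An RSV promoter drives a truncated HIV-1 5' LTR, followed by the Ψ packaging signal with a partial gag sequence, the Rev response element for Rev-dependent nuclear export of the genomic RNA, and a cPPT/CTS element that aids nuclear import. The unit ends in a ΔU3 3' LTR followed by an SV40 polyadenylation signal. Within it, an SV40 promoter/origin region sits upstream of the puromycin N-acetyltransferase gene, allowing selection of transduced cells, while a separate EF-1α promoter constitutively drives the AFF3 ORF. A WPRE downstream of the ORF enhances transcript stability and expression.

According to the catalogue entry, each construct in the collection carries a unique 24-bp barcode, though the feature table does not annotate it and its position is not stated. The barcode lets the delivered transcription factor be identified in pooled overexpression screens, such as those for factors that direct cell differentiation.
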