Addgene plasmid #144280: TFORF1231
Purpose: Lentiviral vector for overexpressing transcription factor ORFs with unique 24-bp barcodes. Barcodes facilitate identification of transcription factors in pooled screens.
Depositing lab: Feng Zhang. Depositing organization: Broad Institute. Publication: A transcription factor atlas of directed differentiation. Joung J, Ma S, Tay T, Geiger-Schuller KR, Kirchgatterer PC, Verdine VK, Guo B, Arias-Garcia MA, Allen WE, Singh A, Kuksenko O, Abudayyeh OO, Gootenberg JS, Fu Z, Macrae RK, Buenrostro JD, Regev A, Zhang F. Cell. 2023 Jan 5;186(1):209-229.e26. doi: 10.1016/j.cell.2022.11.026. PubMed 36608654.
Backbone
  Vector backbone: pLX_TRC317
  Backbone manufacturer: Broad Institute Genetic Perturbation Platform
  Backbone size w/o insert (bp): 8264
  Vector type: Mammalian Expression, Lentiviral
  Selectable markers: Puromycin
Growth in bacteria
  Bacterial resistance: Ampicillin, 100 μg/mL
  Growth temperature: 37°C
  Growth strain: NEB Stable
  Copy number: High Copy
Gene/Insert
  Gene/Insert name: AFF3
  Species: H. sapiens (human)
  Insert size (bp): 3782
  Entrez Gene: AFF3 (a.k.a. LAF4, MLLT2-like)
  Promoter: EF1a
  Cloning method: Unknown
  Sequencing primers: 5′ GGGTGGAGACTGAAGTTAGGCCAG; 3′ CACATAGCGTAAAAGGAGCAACATAG
Terms and licenses: Academic/Nonprofit Terms; Industry Terms: Not Available to Industry
Depositor comments: XM_005263943,XM_011511176,XM_011511175,XM_011511177,NM_002285,ENST00000409236,ENST00000317233 . The transcription factor ORF portion of this plasmid was synthesized by Genewiz. Please test multiple small colonies in case of plasmid recombination. To make this collection available in a timely manner, a portion of this collection was not fully sequenced by Addgene. If an Addgene verified full plasmid sequence is not available, please contact us prior to placing an order to request the full sequence.
How to cite: TFORF1231 was a gift from Feng Zhang (Addgene plasmid # 144280 ; http://n2t.net/addgene:144280 ; RRID:Addgene_144280)
