>Addgene plasmid #144280 | TFORF1231 | depositor partial sequence | sequence record 284955 | Insert
ACCGCCACCATGGACAGCTTCGACTTAGCCCTGCTCCAGGAATGGGACCTCGAGTCACTGTGTGTCTATG
AACCAGATAGAAATGCATTACGGAGGAAAGAACGAGAAAGAAGAAATCAAGAAACTCAACAGGATGATGG
CACGTTTAATTCTAGTTACTCTCTCTTCAGTGAGCCCTACAAGACTAACAAGGGGGATGAACTCTCCAAC
CGGATCCAGAACACTTTAGGCAATTATGATGAAATGAAAGACTTTTTAACTGATAGATCCAATCAGAGTC
ATCTCGTTGGAGTTCCCAAACCTGGGGTTCCTCAGACTCCTGTGAACAAGATCGATGAACATTTTGTTGC
AGATTCAAGAGCCCAGAACCAGCCCTCGTCTATCTGTAGCACTACAACTTCCACACCAGCAGCTGTCCCC
GTGCAGCAGAGTAAGAGAGGCACTATGGGCTGGCAGAAGGCTGGGCACCCACCCTCTGACGGCCAACAGA
GAGCAACACAACAGGGCTCTCTCAGGACCTTGCTTGGAGATGGTGTTGGCAGACAGCAGCCTCGGGCCAA
ACAAGTGTGCAATGTGGAGGTGGGCCTTCAGACCCAGGAGAGGCCACCTGCCATGGCGGCCAAGCACAGC
AGCAGCGGACACTGTGTTCAGAACTTTCCTCCATCCCTAGCTTCAAAACCCAGCCTGGTCCAGCAGAAAC
CGACCGCGTATGTGAGGCCAATGGACGGCCAAGATCAGGCCCCTGATGAGTCTCCTAAGCTGAAGTCGTC
TTCGGAAACCAGCGTGCACTGCACATCATACAGGGGAGTCCCTGCCAGCAAGCCGGAGCCTGCCAGAGCC
AAGGCCAAGCTCTCCAAGTTCAGCATCCCCAAGCAGGGGGAGGAGAGTAGATCTGGAGAAACCAACAGCT
GTGTTGAAGAAATAATCCGGGAGATGACCTGGCTTCCACCACTTTCTGCTATTCAAGCACCTGGCAAAGT
GGAACCAACCAAATTTCCATTTCCAAATAAGGACTCTCAGCTTGTATCCTCTGGACACAATAATCCAAAG
AAAGGTGATGCAGAGCCAGAGAGTCCAGACAATGGCACATCGAATACATCAATGCTGGAAGATGACCTTA
AGCTAAGCAGTGATGAAGAGGAGAATGAACAGCAGGCAGCTCAGAGAACGGCTCTCCGCGCTCTCTCTGA
CAGCGCCGTGGTCCAGCAGCCCAACTGCAGAACCTCGGTGCCTTCCAGCAAGGGCAGCAGCAGCAGCAGC
AGCAGCGGCAGCAGCAGCTCCTCCAGCGACTCAGAGAGCAGCTCCGGATCTGACTCGGAGACCGAGAGCA
GCTCCAGCGAGAGTGAGGGCAGCAAGCCCCCCCACTTCTCCAGCCCCGAGGCTGAACCGGCATCCTCTAA
CAAGTGGCAGCTGGATAAATGGCTAAACAAAGTTAATCCCCACAAGCCTCCTATTCTGATCCAAAATGAA
AGCCACGGGTCAGAGAGCAATCAGTACTACAACCCGGTGAAAGAGGACGTCCAGGACTGTGGGAAAGTCC
CCGACGTTTGCCAGCCCAGCCTGAGAGAGAAGGAGATCAAGAGCACTTGCAAGGAGGAGCAAAGGCCAAG
GACAGCCAACAAGGCCCCTGGGAGTAAAGGCGTGAAGCAGAAGTCCCCGCCCGCGGCCGTGGCCGTGGCG
GTGAGCGCAGCCGCCCCGCCACCCGCAGTGCCCTGTGCGCCCGCGGAGAACGCGCCCGCGCCTGCCCGGA
GGTCCGCGGGCAAGAAGCCCACCAGGCGCACCGAGAGGACCTCAGCCGGGGACGGCGCCAACTGCCACCG
GCCCGAGGAGCCCGCGGCCGCGGACGCGCTGGGGACGAGCGTGGTGGTCCCCCCGGAGCCCACCAAAACC
AGGCCCTGTGGCAACAACAGAGCGAGCCACCGCAAGGAGCTGCGCTCCTCCGTGACCTGCGAGAAGCGCC
GCACGCGGGGGCTAAGCAGGATCGTCCCCAAATCCAAGGAGTTCATTGAGACAGAGTCGTCATCTTCATC
CTCCTCCTCGGACTCCGACCTGGAGTCCGAGCAGGAGGAGTACCCTCTGTCCAAAGCACAGACCGTGGCT
GCCTCTGCCTCCTCCGGGAATGATCAGAGGCTGAAGGAGGCCGCTGCCAACGGGGGCAGTGGTCCTAGGG
CCCCTGTAGGCTCCATCAACGCCAGGACCACCAGTGACATCGCCAAGGAGCTGGAGGAGCAGTTCTACAC
ACTGGTCCCCTTTGGCCGGAACGAACTTCTCTCCCCTCTAAAGGACAGTGATGAGATCAGGTCTCTCTGG
GTCAAAATCGACCTGACCCTCCTGTCCAGGATCCCAGAACACCTGCCCCAGGAGCCAGGGGTATTGAGCG
CCCCTGCCACCAAGGACTCTGAGAGCGCACCGCCCAGCCACACCTCGGACACACCTGCAGAAAAGGCTTT
GCCAAAATCCAAGAGGAAACGCAAGTGTGACAACGAAGACGACTACAGGGAGATCAAGAAGTCCCAGGGA
GAGAAAGACAGCTCTTCAAGACTGGCCACCTCCACCAGTAATACTTTGTCTGCAAACCACTGCAACATGA
ACATCAACAGTGTGGCAATACCAATAAATAAAAATGAAAAAATGCTTCGGTCGCCCATCTCACCCCTCTC
TGATGCATCTAAACACAAATACACCAGCGAGGACTTAACTTCTTCCAGCCGACCTAATGGCAACAGTTTG
TTTACTTCAGCCTCTTCCAGCAAAAAGCCTAAGGCCGACAGCCAGCTGCAGCCTCACGGCGGAGACCTCA
CGAAAGCAGCTCACAACAATTCTGAAAACATTCCCCTCCACAAGTCACGGCCGCAGACGAAGCCGTGGTC
TCCAGGCTCCAACGGCCACAGGGACTGCAAGAGGCAGAAACTTGTCTTCGATGATATGCCTCGCAGTGCC
GATTATTTTATGCAAGAAGCTAAACGAATGAAGCATAAAGCAGATGCAATGGTGGAAAAGTTTGGAAAGG
CTTTGAACTATGCTGAAGCAGCATTGTCGTTTATCGAGTGTGGAAATGCAATGGAACAAGGCCCCATGGA
ATCCAAATCTCCTTATACGATGTATTCAGAAACAGTAGAGCTCATCAGGTATGCTATGAGACTAAAAACC
CACTCAGGCCCCAATGCCACACCAGAAGACAAACAACTGGCTGCATTATGTTACCGATGCCTGGCCCTCC
TGTACTGGCGGATGTTTCGACTCAAAAGGGACCACGCTGTAAAGTATTCAAAAGCACTAATCGACTATTT
CAAGAACTCATCTAAAGCCGCCCAAGCCCCATCTCCGTGGGGGGCCAGTGGAAAGAGCACTGGAACCCCA
TCCCCCATGTCTCCCAACCCCTCTCCCGCCAGCTCCGTGGGGTCTCAGGGCAGCCTCTCCAACGCCAGCG
CCCTGTCCCCGTCGACCATCGTCAGCATCCCACAGCGCATCCACCAGATGGCGGCCAACCACGTCAGCAT
CACCAACAGCATCCTGCACAGCTACGACTACTGGGAGATGGCCGACAACCTGGCCAAGGAAAACCGAGAA
TTCTTCAACGACCTGGATCTGCTCATGGGGCCGGTCACCCTGCACAGCAGCATGGAGCACCTGGTCCAGT
ACTCCCAACAGGGCCTGCACTGGCTGCGGAACAGCGCCCACCTGTCATAGTAATGAACTAGTCCGTAACT
TGAAAGTATTTCGATTTCTTGGCTTTATATATCTTGTGGAAAGGACGACACGCGACAATGTGCCAAACAT
CG
