>Addgene plasmid #144280 | TFORF1231 | depositor partial sequence | sequence record 284956 | Barcode
CACGCGACAATGTGCCAAACATCG
